>Addgene plasmid #105208 | Gucy1b2-D-IRES-tauGFP-pA-ACNF TV | depositor partial sequence | sequence record 199480 | insert, sequenced with M13-for primer
TAAACACCGGTGGCGGTGGCGGCCGCTCTAGAACTAGTGGATCCCACTCTGAAGTGTGGTTGATATACCC
AGGGTGACTTCATGGATAGCAGGTATCAACTGTAGACAGCTTCTTGGTTGGGGCTAGGAGATTATGTCCA
CTTCCTCCCCTCAGCCCTGGGTCCCCATCTAGCTTGAACCTATGTGGGTCCTGTGAATGCTGGCAGCCTC
TGAGAGCTCATATGTGGTGTCTGGAAGACATTCTTTCCATAGAGTTGTCGACCCTCTCTGGCTCTTAGAA
TATTTCTACCTCATCATCCCCTGAGCCTTGAAGCGGGATTTAAAGAAGACATCCAATTTAGCACTGAGCT
ATCTAAAGTCTCTTCCTCTCTGCACATTGAATTTCTGCATCAATTTCTCACCTGATACAAAAAGCTTCTC
TTGATGTGGGTTGAGTGAGGAATTGATCTGTGGCATTATGTATGTATGCGTATGTATAACATATGTAGCA
CTATGCCATTAGAAGTCATTTTATTGGCATGCTTCTTTAGCAGAATAATAGTATTATTTATCATGTCCAT
GACCTATCTAGTGTCAGGTTGTTGACCAATTTAGCAGTGTCAGATGTGGGTGCCATCTCAGGGATCAGGC
CTTAAATCTAATCACAAAGTAGTTGGTTCCTCCCATGACATTCATGCCACTATTTCACACATACTGAAAA
GTGTATCTTGGAGGCAGGTCACTGTTGAAGGTCACAGGGTTTGCAGCTGGCAGTCATTGCCTTTCTCCTC
CTGTAGCATTGAGAGTCTCTGTCTAGTACCATAAGTGCTAGGAGTAGGGGTGGACAAAGACTGAAGGAAA
ATGTCAAATAAATAGAGAAACTCAGAGAGGCATCAGTGGCCAAAAGCCTCAGGCAGCAAGA
