>Addgene plasmid #105208 | Gucy1b2-D-IRES-tauGFP-pA-ACNF TV | depositor partial sequence | sequence record 199481 | insert, sequenced with from M13-rev primer
GTACCGGGCCCCCCCTCGAGCTTGTGCAGAGTCCATTTATACTTCCAGGTCCTGTTTGTATAGAGCCTGG
CTGGGTTCACAGCCAAACTTCCAAAAAGCCCGAGGTTAAGAACAGCTGTGGCACTCCTGAGTCCTGGGTA
AGAGATGGTAAGAGATGTATGGAAAGTTTGATGGTCACACTTTGGAAAGACTCAGGAAGGCCTGAGAGCT
GAGTATGGCACCCAGCCTTCCTGGATAGCTAGCTGGCCACAAACAGCTGAGCCCCAGTTAATTGGATGTC
TGGAAAGACTCTGTGTTGCCTAGACTCTGTAAAGTAAGGGGTCAGGATCCTGGCAGTTAAGTGACCACAA
CCCTATCCAAGAAGCACTCTAACAGGGGGATTGTAAATGGTGGGAAAGCTGTCCTGCTTTGGAAGAGACA
AGTGAGAAGTGACTTAGCAGGGCCATAGCAAGTACTCCACAAACCCTAAACTTGATGAGGAGAGAGACCA
TAACCTTTAACACTCTCTGGAGGAACAATTCAGAGCTGGTTTGAAGAAGTCCTTCAAACGAACTTTACCT
GCAGGGAACCTAGCAAGAAGATACCTCTGACTGTGGTTTCTAAGGAGGAGTCACCTCCAGAGAGGGACCC
AGGCCACTTGCCTAAGCATTGTATGCTGGTCAGCCTGAAAAGCATTGCTCTAGAGTTGGGAGATTCAGTT
AGGAGACAAGTTAAGGCAAGCTGAAATTTGCAAAAAGCATTAATAGGGGGCCTGACTGCATGCCAGAAGA
GCCTGCCAGCAGAGGCAGTTGGAAGGGCAACTTTTTAGTCAATACTGAAAGGCAGTTGCTTAAATATCTA
AGCAAACATACCCCAGTTCCTCTCTGGCTCAATATTCCCTTTTTAATCATACTGAAGAGGT
