>Addgene plasmid #105208 | Gucy1b2-D-IRES-tauGFP-pA-ACNF TV | addgene partial sequence | sequence record 203203 | Addgene Partial NGS Result
CCCCCCCCCTAACGTTACTGGCCGAAGCCGCTTGGAATAAGGCCGGTGTGCGTTTGTCTATATGTTATTT
TCCACCATATTGCCGTCTTTTGGCAATGTGAGGGCCCGGAAACCTGGCCCTGTCTTCTTGACGAGCATTC
CTAGGGGTCTTTCCCCTCTCGCCAAAGGAATGCAAGGTCTGTTGAATGTCGTGAAGGAAGCAGTTCCTCT
GGAAGCTTCTTGAAGACAAACAACGTCTGTAGCGACCCTTTGCAGGCAGCGGAACCCCCCACCTGGCGAC
AGGTGCCTCTGCGGCCAAAAGCCACGTGTATAAGATACACCTGCAAAGGCGGCACAACCCCAGTGCCACG
TTGTGAGTTGGATAGTTGTGGAAAGAGTCAAATGGCTCTCCTAAGCGTATTCAACAAGGGGCTGAAGGAT
GCCCAGAAGGTACCCCATTGTATGGGATCTGATCTGGGGCCTCGGTGCACATGCTTTACATGTGTTTAGT
CGAGGTTAAAAAAACGTCTAGGCCCCCCGAACCACGGGGACGTGGTTTTCCTTTGAAAAACACGATGATA
ATATGGCCACAACCATGGCTGAGCCCCGCCAGGAGTTCGACGTGATGGAAGATCATGCTCAGGGGGACTA
CACCCTGCAAGACCAGGAGGGTGACATGGACCCCGGCCTGAAAGAGTCTCCCCTGCAGACCCCGGCCGAT
GATGGATCTGAGGAACCAGGCTCTGAAACCTCTGATGCTAAGAGCACTCCGACGGCGGAAGATGCGACAG
CACCCTTAGTGGATGAGGGAGCCCCCGGTGAGCAGGCGGCCGCTCAGGCCCCCGCGGAGATCCCAGAAGG
AACCGCAGCTGAAGAAGCAGGCATTGGCGACACGTCCAACCTGGAAGACCAAGCTGCCGGACACGTGACC
CAAGCTCGCATGGTCAGTAAAGGCAAAGATGGGACTGGACCCGATGACAAAAAAACCAAGGGGGCGGATG
GTAAGCCTGGAACGAAGATTGCCACACCCCGGGGAGCAGCCCCTCCAGGCCAGAAAGGCCAGGCCAACGC
CACCCGGATTCCAGCAAAAACCACTCCCACCCCGAAGACCTCGCCAGGTGAATCTGGGAAATCCGGGGAC
CGCAGCGGCTACAGCAGCCCCGGCTCCCCAGGCACTCCGGGCAGCCGCTCCCGCACACCCTCCCTGCCGA
CCCCGCCCACCCGGGAGCCCAAGAAGGTGGCGGTGGTCCGCACTCCCCCCAAGTCGCCGTCTGCAGCCAA
GAGCCGCCTGCAGGCCGCTCCCGGGCCCATGCCAGACCTGAAGAACGTCAAGTCCAAAATCGGCTCCACG
GAAAACCTGAAGCACCAGCCAGGAGGTGGCAAGGTGCAGATAATT
[153 nt withheld, positions 1376-1528]
CATAAGCCAGGAGGTGGCCAAGTGGAAGTGAAATCTGAGAAGCTGGACTTCAAGGATAGAGTCCAGTCGA
AGATTGGGTCCCTGGACAACATCACACACGTCCCTGGCGGAGGGAATAAAAAGATCGAAACCCACAAGCT
GACCTTCCGCGAGAACGCCAAAGCCAAGACCGACCACGGGGCGGAGATCGTGTCCGGGGATCCACCGGTC
GCCACCATGGTGAGCAAGGGCGAGGAGCTGTTCACCGGGGTGGTGCCCATCCTGGTCGAGCTGGACGGCG
ACGTAAACGGCCACAAGTTCAGCGTGTCCGGCGAGGGCGAGGGCGATGCCACCTACGGCAAGCTGACCCT
GAAGTTCATCTGCACCACCGGCAAGCTGCCCGTGCCCTGGCCCACCCTCGTGACCACCCTGACCTACGGC
GTGCAGTGCTTCAGCCGCTACCCCGACCACATGAAGCAGCACGACTTCTTCAAGTCCGCCATGCCCGAAG
GCTACGTCCAGGAGCGCACCATCTTCTTCAAGGACGACGGCAACTACAAGACCCGCGCCGAGGTGAAGTT
CGAGGGCGACACCCTGGTGAACCGCATCGAGCTGAAGGGCATCGACTTCAAGGAGGACGGCAACATCCTG
GGGCACAAGCTGGAGTACAACTACAACAGCCACAACGTCTATATCATGGCCGACAAGCAGAAGAACGGCA
TCAAGGTGAACTTCAAGATCCGCCACAACATCGAGGACGGCAGCGTGCAGCTCGCCGACCACTACCAGCA
GAACACCCCCATCGGCGACGGCCCCGTGCTGCTGCCCGACAACCACTACCTGAGCACCCAGTCCGCCCTG
AGCAAAGACCCCAACGAGAAGCGCGATCACATGGTCCTGCTGGAGTTCGTGACCGCCGCCGGGATCACTC
TCGGCATGGACGAGCTGTACAAGTAAAGCGGCCGCGACTCTAGCACTCCTCAGGTGCAGGCTGCCTATCA
GAAGGTGGTGGCTGGTGTGGCCAATGCCCTGGCTCACAAATACCACTGAGATCTTTTTCCCTCTGCCAAA
AATTATGGGGACATCATGAAGCCCCTTGAGCATCTGACTTCTGGCTAATAAAGGAAATTTATTTTCATTG
CAATAGTGTGTTGGAATTTTTTGTGTCTCTCACTCGGAAGGACATATGGGAGGGCAAATCATTTAAAACA
TCAGAATGAGTATTTGGTTTAGAGTTTGGCAACATATGCCCATATGCTGGCTGCCATGAACAAAGGTTGG
CTATAAAGAGGTCATCAGTATATGAAACAGCCCCCTGCTGTCCATTCCTTATTCCATAGAAAAGCCTTGA
CTTGAGGTTAGATTTTTTTTATATTTTGTTTTGTGTTATTTTTTTCTTTAACATCCCTAAAATTTTCCTT
ACATGTTTTACTAGCCAGATTTTTCCTCCTCTCCTGACTACTCCCAGTCATAGCTGTCCCTCTTCTCTTA
TGGAGATCCCTCGATATCTAGAGATTCGAGATCTAGATATCGATGAATTCATAACTTCGTATAATGTATG
CTATACGAAGTTATGGATCTGTCGATCGACGGATCGATCCGAACAAACGACCCAACACCCGTGCGTTTTA
TTCTGTCTTTTTATTGCCGATCCCCTCAGAAGAACTCGTCAAGAAGGCGATAGAAGGCGATGCGCTGCGA
ATCGGGAGCGGCGATACCGTAAAGCACGAGGAAGCGGTCAGCCCATTCGCCGCCAAGCTCTTCAGCAATA
TCACGGGTAGCCAACGCTATGTCCTGATAGCGGTCCGCCACACCCAGCCGGCCACAGTCGATGAATCCAG
AAAAGCGGCCATTTTCCACCATGATATTCGGCAAGCAGGCATCGCCATGGGTCACGACGAGATCCTCGCC
GTCGGGCATGCGCGCCTTGAGCCTGGCGAACAGTTCGGCTGGCGCGAGCCCCTGATGCTCTTCGTCCAGA
TCATCCTGATCGACAAGACCGGCTTCCATCCGAGTACGTGCTCGCTCGATGCGATGTTTCGCTTGGTGGT
CGAATGGGCAGGTAGCCGGATCAAGCGTATGCAGCCGCCGCATTGCATCAGCCATGATGGATACTTTCTC
GGCAGGAGCAAGGTGAGATGACAGGAGATCCTGCCCCGGCACTTCGCCCAATAGCAGCCAGTCCCTTCCC
GCTTCAGTGACAACGTCGAGCACAGCTGCGCAAGGAACGCCCGTCGTGGCCAGCCACGATAGCCGCGCTG
CCTCGTCCTGCAGTTCATTCAGGGCACCGGACAGGTCGGTCTTGACAAAAAGAACCGGGCGCCCCTGCGC
TGACAGCCGGAACACGGCGGCATCAGAGCAGCCGATTGTCTGTTGTGCCCAGTCATAGCCGAATAGCCTC
TCCACCCAAGCGGCCGGAGAACCTGCGTGCAATCCATCTTGTTCAATGGCCGATCCCATATTGGCTGCAC
GGATCCTGAACGGCAGAGGTTACGGCAGTTTGTCTCTCCCCCTTCCGGGAGCCACCTTCTTCTCCAACCG
TCCCGGTCGCGCTCTCGGCGCTTCTGAGGAGAGAACTGGCTGAGTGACGCCCTTTATAGATTCGCCCTTG
TGTCCCGCCCCTTCCTTTCCCGCCCTCCCTTGCGCTACGGGGCCGCCCGCACCGGCCTACACGGAGCGCG
CGCGGCGGAGTTGTTGACGCTAGGGCTCCGGCTCCCTGGTTGGGTGTTCTTTCTGACGCGACAGGAGGAG
GAGAATGTTCCTGGTCCTGTCGTCCTCCTTTCGGGTTTCCCGTGCACTCAAACCGAGGACTTACAGAACG
GAGGATAAAGTTAGGCCATTTTTACTCAGCTTCGGAGTTCAGGCTCATTTTCAGCTAAAGTCTCTCATTA
GTATCCCCCCACACACATCGGGAAAATGGTTTGTCCTACGCATCGGTAATGAAGGCGGGGCCCTTCGGGT
CCTCCGGAGCGGGTTCCGGGGGTGGGGGGAAGGAGGGAGGGACGGGACGGGCCTCGTTCATGAATATTCA
GTTCACCGCTGAATATGCATAAGGCAGGCAAGATGGCGCGTCCAATCAATTGGAAGTAGCCGTTATTAGT
GGAGAGGCCCCAGGACGTTGGGGCACCGCCTGTGCTCTAGTAGCTTTACGGAGCCCTGGCGCTCGATGTT
CAGCCCAAGCTTTCGCGAGCTCGACCGAACAAACGACCCAACACCCGTGCGTTTTATTCTGTCTTTTTAT
TGCCGCTCAGCTTTACAGTGACAATGACGGCTGGCGACTGAATATTAGTGCTTACAGACAGCACTACATA
TTTTCCGTCGATGTTGAAATCCTTTCTCATATGTCACCATAAATATCAAATAATTATAGCAATCATTTAC
GCGTTAATGGCTAATCGCCATCTTCCAGCAGGCGCACCATTGCCCCTGTTTCACTATCCAGGTTACGGAT
ATAGTTCATGACAATATTTACATTGGTCCAGCCACCAGCTTGCATGATCTCCGGTATTGAAACTCCAGCG
CGGGCCATATCTCGCGCGGCTCCGACACGGGCACTGTGTCCAGACCAGGCCAGGTATCTCTGACCAGAGT
CATCCTAAAATACACAAACAATTAGAATCAGTAGTTTAACACATTATACACTTAAAAATTTTATATTTAC
CTTAGCGCCGTAAATCAATCGATGAGTTGCTTCAAAAATCCCTTCCAGGGCGCGAGTTGATAGCTGGCTG
GTGGCAGATGGCGCGGCAACACCATTTTTTCTGACCCGGCAAAACAGGTAGTTATTCGGATCATCAGCTA
CACCAGAGACGGAAATCCATCGCTCGACCAGTTTAGTTACCCCCAGGCTAAGTGCCTTCTCTACACCTGC
GGTGCTAACCAGCGTTTTCGTTCTGCCAATATGGATTAACATTCTCCCACCGTCAGTACGTGAGATATCT
TTAACCCTGATCCTGGCAATTTCGGCTATACGTAACAGGGTGTTATAAGCAATCCCCAGAAATGCCAGAT
TACGTATATCCTGGCAGCGATCGCTATTTTCCATGAGTGAACGAACCTGGTCGAAATCAGTGCGTTCGAA
CGCTAGAGCCTGTTTTGCACGTTCACCGGCATCAACGTTTTCTTTTCGGATCCGCCGCATAACCAGTGAA
ACAGCATTGCTGTCACTTGGTCGTGGCAGCCCGGACCGACGATGAAGCATGTTTAGCTGGCCCAAATGTT
GCTGGATAGTTTTTACTGCCAGACCGCGCGCCTGAAGATATAGAAGATAATCGCGAACATCTTCAGGTTC
TGCGGGAAACCATTTCCGGTTATTCAACTTGCACCATGCCGCCCACGACCGGCAAACGGACAGAAGCATT
TTCCAGGTATGCTCAGAAAACGCCTGGCGATCCCTGAACATGTCCATCAGGTTCTTGCGAACCTCATCAC
TCGTTGCATCGACCGGTAATGCAGGCAAATTTTGGTGTACGGTCAGTAAATTGGACACCTTCCTCTTCTT
CTTGGGCATGGCCGCAGGAAAGCAGAGCCCTGAAGCTCCCATCACCGGCCAATAAGAGCCAAGCCTGCAG
TGTGACCTCATAGAGCAATGTGCCAGCCAGCCTGACCCCAAGGGCCCTCAGGCTTGGGCACACTGTCTCT
AGGACCCTGAGAGAAAGACATACCCATTTCTGCTTAGGGCCCTGAGGATGAGCCCAGGGGTGGCTTGGCA
CTGAAGCAAAGGACACTGGGGCTCAGCTGGCAGCAAAGTGACCAGGATGCTGAGGCTTTGACCCAGAAGC
CAGAGGCCAGAGGCCAGGACTTCTCTTGGTCCCAGTCCACCCTCACTCAGAGCTTTACCAATGCCCTCTG
GATAGTTGTCGGGTAACGGTGGACGCCACTGATTCTCTGGCCAGCCTAGGACTTCGCCATTCCGCTGATT
CTGCTCTTCCAGCCACTGGCTGACCGGTTGGAAGTACTCCAGCAGTGCCTTGGCATCCAGGGCATCTGAG
CCTACCAGGTCCTTCAGTACCTCCTGCCAGGGCCTGGAGCAGCCAGCCTGCAACACCTGCCTGCCAAGCA
GAGTGACCACTGTGGGCACAGGGGACACAGGGTGGGGCCCACAACAGCACCATTGTCCACTTGTCCCTCA
CTAGTAAAAGAACTCTAGGGTTGCGGGGGGTGGGGGAGGTCTCTGTGAGGCTGGTAAGGGATATTTGCCT
GGCCCATGGAGATCCATAACTTCGTATAATGTATGCTATACGAAGTTATAAGCTTTCGCGAGCTCGAATC
GGATCCGAATTCTTAATTAATCCGGAACCTGAATGCCACCGAGGTTGAGATCATGGGGCGACCTTCAGCT
CTCGCTGATGGGAAGGGTAAGAAAATCTGCTTGTCCCAGTGCTGGATGCTTCTCACTGAGCCCTTCAGAT
GTGTCTGAAGTGGTCATTAGGTCATTGGGTCAGCCAGGCAAAAGCCAGGCAGTGGAAAGCCGCAAGGCTC
GGCTCAGCTTTCTTTTTTCTTTTCTTTTCTTTTCTTTTCTTTTCTTTTCTTTTCTTTTCTTTTCTTTTCT
TTTCTTTTCTTTTCTTTATTTCCTTTTCTTTTTTCTTCTTTTCTTTTCTTTTTTTAATAATATTTTTATT
AGATATTTTCTTTATATACCTTTCAAATGCTATCCTGAAAGTTCCCTATACCACCACCCCCCCCCGCGCC
CTGCTCCTCTACCCACCCATTCCCACTTCTTGGCCCTGGTGTTCCCCTGTACTGGGGCGTATAAAGTTTG
CAAGACCAAGGGGCCTCTCTTCCCGGTGATGGCTAACTAGGCCATCTTCTGCTACATATGCAGCTAGAGA
TACGAACTCTGGGGGGTACTGGTCAGTTCATATTGTTGTTCCACCTATAGGATTGCAGACCCCTTCAGCT
CCTTGGGTGCTTTCTCTAGCTTCTCCATTGGGGTCCCTGTGTTCCATCTTATAGATGATTGTGAGCATCC
ACTTTTGTATTTGCCAGGCACTGGTATAGCCTCATACGAGACAGCTATACCAGAGTCCCTTCAGCAAAAT
CTTTCTGGCATACACAATAGTGTCTGGGTTTGGTGGCTGATTATGGGATGGATTCCCCAGGTGGGGTAGT
CTCTGGATGGTCCATCCTTTCGTCTTAGCTCCAAACTTTGTCTCTGTAACTCCTTTCATGGGTATTTTGT
TCCCTATTCTAAGGAGGAATGAAGTATCCACCTTTGGTCTTCCCTCTTCTTGATTGTCTTGTGTTTTGCA
AATTGTATCTTGGGTGTTCTATGTTTCTGGGCTAATATCCACTTATCATTGAGTGCATATCTAATGACTT
CTTTTGTGATTGGGTTACCTCACTAAGGATGATATCATCCAGATACATCCATTTGTCCAAGAATTTCATA
AACTCATTGTTTTTAATAGCTGAGTAGTACTCCATTGTGTAAATGTACCACATTTTCTGTATCCATTCTT
CTGTTAAGGGACATCTAGGTTCTTTCCAGCTTCTGGCTATTATAAATAAGACAGCTCAGCTTTCTTTCCC
TGGACTCTTACATCCCAGTCTCATGGTGCCTTCTCTCGTGCTTTTTTGCAGAAGCAAGTACTCCTAGAAA
CCAAGTCAAGAAGCCCCGTGCTGTCCTGAGCAACATGGACCACCACCAGCAGCAAGTCTACAACAGTGAT
CCAGCAGACGGTAAGTGTGTGTACTAGATACCCTCACCAGATACCCACGCTCAGCTCTGTAACCCCATGT
AAGACCACAGGTTAGATAGGATGTGTCTCACTGGAACTAGTGGTAGAAAGATCCAGGAAAGGCCAGTCTG
GGTAGAATTTAGGGTCCTAGGGGAGGATGCACCCGACTTTCTTCTTACTGATTTCTCAATGAGCTTTGCT
GTTGAGCTACCCCCACCCAGATGCCAAGGACAGCTTTAGCCAATACCTGCAAAGAAACAAATGCTCAAGA
TATGTTAATATCTACCTACCTACCAAGTGACACCAGAACCCTCAGTGGCATGCCTTCCTGTGGTGGGGAC
GAAAGAGCAAAGTGGAGCATATGGTTCCCAGGGCTATGCTTTGAGGTTGTGTCCTGTATGCGTGACCAGC
AGGAAGTGGGCATTAAGAGCTCCACACTTAGTAGTAAAAAGAAGGCATACTTGTCTCATCTTGATGAGTT
CTTCACTTCTCTTAGAAGCCAGTCTCAAGAATAACAAGATGTGGCTTCCAGCGTATAGTTAGAGGAAGAA
TGGAGACCCAGAAGTGGAGCCAGCGCAGAGGCAACCACTGTCACCCTCTTCAAACCAGGCTATTCACATT
GTCTTAGCTGCTTTTTGTGTTGCTGTAGTAAAACATCCTGACCGAGGCAACTTACAGAAGGAAGGGTTTC
TTTGGGCTTATGATTGCAGAGGGTTAGAGTCCAAGATGACAGAACAGAGGCTGCAGGCTGCAGGCGTGGC
ACCTGGAGCAGCCCTTGAGAGCTCACATCTTTTGCAGCAGGAAGCCAAGAAAGTGAACTAGAAATGGCAT
GAGGCACTCAGCTGCTGTCATTTTTAGCAGATAAAGTTTCTTGAGTGACATGTGAGCCCTCATTATTGGG
CATTCTCCCAGGACCTAACGATTCCCCTCTGGTTTGATCCCAGGCGTCAAGGCTAAGAGAGGATCATCAG
TTCAACTCTGGAGAGAGATCACAGAGGAAAACTTGTGATTCCCTTATTTAGAATCAAGGATGAGGGGAAT
TTGGGGTCCTGGCTTATGAGAAGCTGAGAAAGAAGGTCACCCATGATGGCCAGGGGACATTTCTCTCTCT
CTCTTCTGTGCTCCCAGACATCCTAGGCCTGCATGTATTGTCAGTCCTATAAAGGACAAGATGATACAGT
CATAGATGCACACAACAAATGTTTCTCTTCACTCCAAAAACAGAGTGACCAGGCCAGGTACTGTCCTAGG
ATTTGCTGGGTTTTGCCAGACTAAGTGCAGGAGATCATTCATTTCATTGGATTGTGTTTATGTCAAGAGA
ACCAGATTGAAAACATGGAAAAAAAGGAAGATCGTTTTGGATAGGGTTGGAAGCCAGGGAAAAAGCTGAG
GAGTGGAGAAGACCATGGAAGGCTGGAGGTGCTGTCCTGAAGCTGAAGCTGGGATGCAGGTTGCTGGAAT
GCAGGTTGCATGGCTCCCTGGACTGGAGCTTCCTGGCAGTACCATGCACTAAGATGTCACAGGGTTAGAG
AGTTCAAGGGAGACCGGAATTTGGTTTTTGTTGTTGTTGTTTTTGTTTGTTTGTTTGTTTTGTTTTGTTT
TCCTGGAAAGCATTGGAAGAGGATGGGAGTGGTAAGGGATACAGGGAAAGAAATAATTCAGGAGTTCCAG
AGGCTTTGGCCTTGGGCCTCCCAATCCACATGCAGGATGGATGAGCAGGAAGTGTGAGGCAGTTCAAGGG
TTTGTGAGCCTTTCAAAAGGAAGAGACTTCCAGTATTGGAATTC
