[The description below was written by a language model from this plasmid's Addgene catalogue record.]
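Description:
Gucy1b2-D-IRES-tauGFP-pA-ACNF TV is a mouse gene-targeting vector built in a pBluescript-II-KS+ backbone (about 3 kb) and intended for homologous recombination at the mouse Gucy1b2 locus, which encodes a soluble guanylate cyclase beta subunit. It is maintained in bacteria as a high-copy plasmid under ampicillin selection. The backbone polylinker was modified by inserting PmeI and SgrAI sites between the former SacI and SacII sites, both of which were destroyed. The PmeI site is used to linearize the vector before electroporation, presumably into embryonic stem cells, where recombinant clones are selected with G418 through a neomycin resistance marker.

The insert of roughly 18.2 kb, cloned between BamHI and XhoI, carries mouse Gucy1b2 genomic sequence together with the cassette named in the construct. The "D" in the name likely denotes a deletion allele, but the record does not define it, nor does it give the extent of the homology arms or any deleted segment. The internal ribosome entry site (IRES) allows cap-independent translation of tauGFP from the transcript of the targeted locus, so reporter expression follows the endogenous Gucy1b2 promoter. Fusing GFP to the microtubule-associated protein tau labels axons as well as cell bodies, which is useful for tracing neuronal projections. A polyadenylation signal follows the reporter. ACNF is generally understood as a self-excising neo cassette flanked by recombinase sites that removes itself in the male germline, though its components are not itemized here and no feature table was supplied. The stated purpose is to generate the Gucy1b2-D-IRES-tauGFP mouse strain, associated with a study of low-oxygen sensing in the main olfactory epithelium.
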