Addgene plasmid #105208: Gucy1b2-D-IRES-tauGFP-pA-ACNF TV
Purpose: targeting vector to generate a Gucy1b2-D-IRES-tauGFP mouse strain.
Depositing lab: Peter Mombaerts. Depositing organization: Max Planck Research Unit for Neurogenetics. Publication: A Sensor for Low Environmental Oxygen in the Mouse Main Olfactory Epithelium. Bleymehl K, Perez-Gomez A, Omura M, Moreno-Perez A, Macias D, Bai Z, Johnson RS, Leinders-Zufall T, Zufall F, Mombaerts P. Neuron. 2016 Dec 21;92(6):1196-1203. doi: 10.1016/j.neuron.2016.11.001. Epub 2016 Dec 1. PubMed 27916458.
Backbone
  Vector backbone: pBluescript-II-KS+
  Backbone size w/o insert (bp): 3000
  Modifications to backbone: PmeI and SgrAI sites were inserted between SacI and SacII. SacI and SacII sites were killed.
  Vector type: Mouse Targeting
  Selectable markers: Neomycin (select with G418)
Growth in bacteria
  Bacterial resistance: Ampicillin, 100 μg/mL
  Growth temperature: 37°C
  Growth strain: NEB Stable
  Copy number: High Copy
Gene/Insert
  Gene/Insert name: Gucy1b2-D-IRES-tauGFP-pA-ACNF (alt name: Gucy1b2)
  Species: M. musculus (mouse)
  Insert size (bp): 18196
  Entrez Gene: Gucy1b2 (a.k.a. B930025B03, GC-SB2)
  Cloning method: Restriction Enzyme; 5′ cloning site BamHI (not destroyed); 3′ cloning site XhoI (not destroyed)
  Sequencing primers: 5′ M13-20; 3′ M13-Reverse
Terms and licenses: Academic/Nonprofit Terms; Industry Terms: Not Available to Industry
Depositor comments: Linearize the TV with PmeI for electroporation.
How to cite: Gucy1b2-D-IRES-tauGFP-pA-ACNF TV was a gift from Peter Mombaerts (Addgene plasmid # 105208 ; http://n2t.net/addgene:105208 ; RRID:Addgene_105208)
